>Addgene plasmid #11911 | pRSETA-PAGFP | depositor full sequence | sequence record 7123 | Author sequence
ATCTCGATCCCGCGAAATTAATACGACTCACTATAGGGAGACCACAACGGTTTCCCTCTAGAATAATTTT
GTTTAACTTTAAGAAGGAGATATACATATGCGGGGTTCTCATCATCATCATCATCATGGTATGGCTAGCA
TGACTGGTGGACAGCAAATGGGTCGGGATCTGTACGACGATGACGATAAGGATCGATGGGGATCCATGGT
GAGCAAGGGCGAGGAGCTGTTCACCGGGGTGGTGCCCATCCTGGTCGAGCTGGACGGCGACGTAAACGGC
CACAAGTTCAGCGTGTCCGGCGAGGGCGAGGGCGATGCCACCTACGGCAAGCTGACCCTGAAGTTCATCT
GCACCACCGGCAAGCTGCCCGTGCCCTGGCCCACCCTCGTGACCACCTTCAGCTACGGCGTGCAGTGCTT
CAGCCGCTACCCCGACCACATGAAGCAGCACGACTTCTTCAAGTCCGCCATGCCCGAAGGCTACGTCCAG
GAGCGCACCATCTTCTTCAAGGACGACGGCAACTACAAGACCCGCGCCGAGGTGAAGTTCGAGGGCGACA
CCCTGGTGAACCGCATCGAGCTGAAGGGCATCGACTTCAAGGAGGACGGCAACATCCTGGGGCACAAGCT
GGAGTACAACTACAACAGCCACAACGTCTATATCATGGCCGACAAGCAGAAGAACGGCATCAAGGCCAAC
TTCAAGATCCGCCACAACATCGAGGACGGCAGCGTGCAGCTCGCCGACCACTACCAGCAGAACACCCCCA
TCGGCGACGGCCCCGTGCTGCTGCCCGACAACCACTACCTGAGCCACCAGTCCAAGCTGAGCAAAGACCC
CAACGAGAAGCGCGATCACATGGTCCTGCTGGAGTTCGTGACCGCCGCCGGGATCACTCTCGGCATGGAC
GAGCTGTACAAGTAAGAATTCGAAGCTTGATCCGGCTGCTAACAAAGCCCGAAAGGAAGCTGAGTTGGCT
GCTGCCACCGCTGAGCAATAACTAGCATAACCCCTTGGGGCCTCTAAACGGGTCTTGAGGGGTTTTTTGC
TGAAAGGAGGAACTATATCCGGATCTGGCGTAATAGCGAAGAGGCCCGCACCGATCGCCCTTCCCAACAG
TTGCGCAGCCTGAATGGCGAATGGG
[124 nt withheld, positions 1146-1269]
C
[56 nt withheld, positions 1271-1326]
AGCTTTACGGCACCTCGACCG
[64 nt withheld, positions 1348-1411]
CCTTTGACGTTGGAGTCCACGTTCTTT
[37 nt withheld, positions 1439-1475]
ACCCTATCGCGGTCTATTCTTTTGATTTATAAGGGATTTTGCCGATTTCGGCCTATTGGTTAAAAAATGA
GCTGATTTAACAAATATTTAACGCGAATTTTAACAAAATATTAACGTTTACAATTTCGCCTGATGCGGTA
TTTTCTCCTTACGCATCTGTGCGGTATTTCACACCGCATACAGGTGGCACTTTTCGGGGAAATGTGCGCG
GAACCCCTATTTGTTTATTTTTCTAAATACATTCAAATATGTATCCGCTCATGAGACAATAACCCTGATA
AATGCTTCAATAATATTGAAAAAGGAAGAGTATGAGTATTCAACATTTCCGTGTCGCCCTTATTCCCTTT
TTTGCGGCATTTTGCCTTCCTGTTTTTGCTCACCCAGAAACGCTGGTGAAAGTAAAAGATGCTGAAGATC
AGTTGGGTGCACGAGTGGGTTACATCGAACTGGATCTCAACAGCGGTAAGATCCTTGAGAGTTTTCGCCC
CGAAGAACGTTTTCCAATGATGAGCACTTTTAAAGTTCTGCTATGTGATACACTATTATCCCGTATTGAC
GCCGGGCAAGAGCAACTCGGTCGCCCCCCGCGGTATTCTCAGAATGACTTGGTTGAGTACTCACCAGTCA
CAGAAAAGCATCTTACGGATGGCATGACAGTAAGAGAATTATGCAGTGCTGCCATAACCATGAGTGATAA
CACTGCGGCCAACTTACTTCTGACAACGATCGGAGGACCGAAGGAGCTAACCGCTTTTTTGCACAACATG
GGGGATCATGTAACTCGCCTTGATCGTTGGGAACCGGAGCTGAATGAAGCCATACCAAACGACGAGAGTG
ACACCACGATGCCTGTAGCAATGCCAACAACGTTGCGCAAACTATTAACTGGCGAACTACTTACTCTAGC
TTCCCGGCAACAATTAATAGACTGAATGGAGGCGGATAAAGTTGCAGGACCACTTCTGCGCTCGGCCCTT
CCGGCTGGCTGGTTTATTGCTGATAAATCTGGAGCCGGTGAGCGTGGGTCTCGCGGTATCATTGCAGCAC
TGGGGCCAGATGGTAAGCGCTCCCGTATCGTAGTTATCTACACGACGGGGAGTCAGGCAACTATGGATGA
ACGAAATAGACAGATCGCTGAGATAGGTGCCTCACTGATTAAGCATTGGTAACTGTCAGACCAAGTTTAC
TCATATATACTTTAGATTGATTTAAAACTTCATTTTTAATTTAAAAGGATCTAGGTGAAGATCCTTTTTG
ATAATCTCATGACCAAAATCCCTTAACGTGAGTTTTCGTTCCACTGAGCGTCAGACCCCGTAGAAAAGAT
CAAAGGATCTTCTTGAGATCCTTTTTTTCTGCGCGTAATCTGCTGCTTGCAAACAAAAAAACCACCGCTA
CCAGCGGTGGTTTGTTTGCCGGATCAAGAGCTACCAACTCTTTTTCCGAAGGTAACTGGCTTCAGCAGAG
CGCAGATACCAAATACTGTCCTTCTAGTGTAGCCGTAGTTAGGCCACCACTTCAAGAACTCTGTAGCACC
GCCTACATACCTCGCTCTGCTAATCCTGTTACCAGTGGCTGCTGCCAGTGGCGATAAGTCGTGTCTTACC
GGGTTGGACTCAAGACGATAGTTACCGGATAAGGCGCAGCGGTCGGGCTGAACGGGGGGTTCGTGCACAC
AGCCCAGCTTGGAGCGAACGACCTACACCGAACTGAGATACCTACAGCGTGAGCTATGAGAAAGCGCCAC
GCTTCCCGAAGGGAGAAAGGCGGACAGGTATCCGGTAAGCGGCAGGGTCGGAACAGGAGAGCGCACGAGG
GAGCTTCCAGGGGGAAACGCCTGGTATCTTTATAGTCCTGTCGGGTTTCGCCACCTCTGACTTGAGCGTC
GATTTTTGTGATGCTCGTCAGGGGGGCGGAGCCTATGGAAAAACGCCAGCAACGCGGCCTTTTTACGGTT
CCTGGGCTTTTGCTGGCCTTTTGCTCACATGTTCTTTCCTGCGTTATCCCCTGATTCTGTGGATAACCGT
ATTACCGCCTTTGAGTGAGCTGATACCGCTCGCCGCAGCCGAACGACCGAGCGCAGCGAGTCAGTGAGCG
AGGAAGCGGAAGAGCGCCCAATACGCAAACCGCCTCTCCCCGCGCGTTGGCCGATTCATTAATGCAG
Features (pLannotate 1.2.2; 15 found; start..end, strand, type, name):
     19..37      +  promoter       T7 promoter: promoter for bacteriophage T7 RNA polymerase
     68..90      +  RBS            RBS: efficient ribosome binding site from bacteriophage T7 gene 10 (Olins and Rangwala, 1989)
    110..130     +  CDS            capTEV™ (fragment): composite tag for in vivo biotinylation, TEV protease cleavage, and 6xHis tagging
    131..163     +  CDS            T7 tag (gene 10 leader): leader peptide from bacteriophage T7 gene 10 promotes efficient translation in E. coli
    167..190     +  CDS            Xpress™ tag: Xpress™ epitope tag, including an enterokinase recognition and cleavage site
    206..922     +  CDS            mPA-GFP: mPA-GFP is a fluorescent protein published in 2002, derived from Aequorea victoria. It is reported to be a monomer.
    945..994     +  CDS            SET1 (fragment): solubility-enhancement tag derived from T7 phage gene 10B
   1002..1049    +  terminator     T7 terminator: transcription terminator for bacteriophage T7 RNA polymerase
   1075..1141    +  CDS            lacZα (fragment): LacZα fragment of β-galactosidase; lacZ fragment
   1146..1601    +  rep_origin     f1 ori (sequence partly withheld): f1 bacteriophage origin of replication; arrow indicates direction of (+) strand synthesis
   1604..1655    -  misc_feature   bom (fragment): basis of mobility region from pBR322
   1682..1786    +  promoter       AmpR promoter: bla
   1787..2647    +  CDS            AmpR: β-lactamase; bla; confers resistance to ampicillin, carbenicillin, and related antibiotics
   2818..3406    +  rep_origin     ori: high-copy-number ColE1/pMB1/pBR322/pUC origin of replication
   3589..3642    +  CDS            lacI (fragment): lac repressor; lacI; The lac repressor binds to the lac operator to inhibit transcription in E. coli. This inhibition can be relieved by adding lactose or isopropyl-β-D-thiogalactopyranoside (IPTG).
