[The description below was written by a language model from this plasmid's Addgene catalogue record and pLannotate feature annotations shown in this document.]
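Description:
pRSETA-PAGFP is a bacterial expression plasmid built on the Invitrogen pRSETA backbone, carrying a roughly 720 bp coding sequence for photoactivatable green fluorescent protein (PAGFP) derived from Aequorea victoria GFP. The depositor's full sequence is 3,642 nt. The plasmid is maintained in E. coli through a high-copy ColE1/pUC-type origin and selected with ampicillin via the β-lactamase gene and its own promoter. An f1 origin is also present, which in principle allows single-stranded DNA production. The annotation software also flags short fragments of lacZα, bom, lacI and a T7 gene 10B-derived solubility tag. These appear to be backbone remnants rather than functional elements.

The insert was cloned between BamHI and EcoRI sites, both retained. It sits downstream of a T7 promoter and the phage T7 gene 10 ribosome binding site and is followed by a T7 terminator, so expression depends on a host supplying T7 RNA polymerase. The reading frame begins with N-terminal leader elements: a short segment matched as a His-tag-containing fragment, the T7 gene 10 leader, and the Xpress epitope with its enterokinase cleavage site. This arrangement would yield a tagged fusion suited to affinity purification and optional tag removal.

Relative to EGFP, PAGFP carries L64F, T65S, V163A and T203H. This version also has A206K, which disrupts fluorescent protein dimerization, consistent with its annotation as monomeric mPA-GFP. The depositor notes that the A206K variant shows no obvious fluorescence differences from the original but has been less thoroughly characterized. The associated publication describes PAGFP as a tool for selective photolabeling of proteins and cells. The record does not state a specific use for this plasmid, but its design fits production of recombinant protein in bacteria, for example for in vitro characterization.
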