Addgene plasmid #11911: pRSETA-PAGFP
Depositing lab: Jennifer Lippincott-Schwartz. Depositing organization: National Institute of Child Health and Human Development (NICHD). Publication: A photoactivatable GFP for selective photolabeling of proteins and cells. Patterson GH, Lippincott-Schwartz J. Science. 2002 Sep 13. 297(5588):1873-7. 10.1126/science.1074952 PubMed 12228718.
Backbone
  Vector backbone: pRSETA
  Backbone manufacturer: Invitrogen
  Backbone size w/o insert (bp): 2827
  Vector type: Bacterial Expression
Growth in bacteria
  Bacterial resistance: Ampicillin, 100 μg/mL
  Growth temperature: 37°C
  Growth strain: DH5alpha
  Copy number: Unknown
Gene/Insert
  Gene/Insert name: pRSETA-PAGFP (alt name: photoactivatable green fluorescent protein)
  Species: Aequorea victoria
  Insert size (bp): 720
  Mutation: The PAGFP has four mutations (L64F/T65S/V163A/T203H) compared with the Clontech EGFP. The PAGFP also contains an A206K mutation to disrupt dimerization
  Cloning method: Restriction Enzyme; 5′ cloning site BamHI (not destroyed); 3′ cloning site EcoRI (not destroyed)
  Sequencing primers: 5′ n/a
Terms and licenses: Academic/Nonprofit Terms; Industry Terms: Not Available to Industry
Depositor comments: The fluorescent protein encoding region contains one of the three substitutions (A206K) suggested by Dr. Roger Tsien. This mutation disrupts fluorescent protein dimerization even at high concentrations. The mutation does not seem to have much effect on the fluorescent properties of the CFP, GFP and YFP versions, so hopefully it will not affect PAGFP too much. The PAGFP A206K mutant does not display obvious fluorescent differences compared with the original, but please bear in mind that I haven't characterized it to the same extent. The citation for the A206K mutation in fluorescent proteins is Science 2002 296:913.
How to cite: pRSETA-PAGFP was a gift from Jennifer Lippincott-Schwartz (Addgene plasmid # 11911 ; http://n2t.net/addgene:11911 ; RRID:Addgene_11911)
