>Addgene plasmid #11911 | pRSETA-PAGFP | addgene partial sequence | sequence record 18539 | Xpress-fwd
GNNNCNNGNNCTGTACGACGATGACGATAAGGATCGATGGGGATCCATGGTGAGCAAGGGCGAGGAGCTG
TTCACCGGGGTGGTGCCCATCCTGGTCGAGCTGGACGGCGACGTAAACGGCCACAAGTTCAGCGTGTCCG
GCGAGGGCGAGGGCGATGCCACCTACGGCAAGCTGACCCTGAAGTTCATCTGCACCACCGGCAAGCTGCC
CGTGCCCTGGCCCACCCTCGTGACCACCTTCAGCTACGGCGTGCAGTGCTTCAGCCGCTACCCCGACCAC
ATGAAGCAGCACGACTTCTTCAAGTCCGCCATGCCCGAAGGCTACGTCCAGGAGCGCACCATCTTCTTCA
AGGACGACGGCAACTACAAGACCCGCGCCGAGGTGAAGTTCGAGGGCGACACCCTGGTGAACCGCATCGA
GCTGAAGGGCATCGACTTCAAGGAGGACGGCAACATCCTGGGGCACAAGCTGGAGTACAACTACAACAGC
CACAACGTCTATATCATGGCCGACAAGCAGAAGAACGGCATCAAGGCCAACTTCAAGATCCGCCACAACA
TCGAGGACGGCAGCGTGCAGCTCGCCGACCACTACCAGCAGAACACCCCCATCGGCGACGGCCCCGTGCT
GCTGCCCGACAACCACTACCTGAGCCACCAGTCCAAGCTGAGCAAAGACCCCAACGAGAAGCGCGATCAC
ATGGTCCTGCTGGAGTTCGTGACCGCCGCCCGGGATCACTCTCGGCATGGACGAGCTGTACAAGTAANAA
TTCGAAGCTTGATCCGGCTGCTAACAAAGCCCNANANGAANNNNNANNNNTNGNNNNGCNNNNCACCGNN
NNNNNNNNNN
